>Addgene plasmid #242621 | M53 | addgene full sequence | sequence record 486693 | Addgene NGS Result
TCGAGCACCACCACCACCACCACTGAGATCCGGCTGCTAACAAAGCCCGAAAGGAAGCTGAGTTGGCTGC
TGCCACCGCTGAGCAATAACTAGCATAACCCCTTGGGGCCTCTAAACGGGTCTTGAGGGGTTTTTTGCTG
AAAGGAGGAACTATATCCGGATTGGCGAATGGG
[124 nt withheld, positions 174-297]
C
[91 nt withheld, positions 299-389]
A
[49 nt withheld, positions 391-439]
CCTTTGACGTTGGAGTCCACGTTCTTT
[37 nt withheld, positions 467-503]
ACCCTATCTCGGTCTATTCTTTTGATTTATAAGGGATTTTGCCGATTTCGGCCTATTGGTTAAAAAATGA
GCTGATTTAACAAAAATTTAACGCGAATTTTAACAAAATATTAACGCTTACAATTTAGGTGGCACTTTTC
GGGGAAATGTGCGCGGAACCCCTATTTGTTTATTTTTCTAAATACATTCAAATATGTATCCGCTCATGAA
TTAATTCTTAGAAAAACTCATCGAGCATCAAATGAAACTGCAATTTATTCATATCAGGATTATCAATACC
ATATTTTTGAAAAAGCCGTTTCTGTAATGAAGGAGAAAACTCACCGAGGCAGTTCCATAGGATGGCAAGA
TCCTGGTATCGGTCTGCGATTCCGACTCGTCCAACATCAATACAACCTATTAATTTCCCCTCGTCAAAAA
TAAGGTTATCAAGTGAGAAATCACCATGAGTGACGACTGAATCCGGTGAGAATGGCAAAAGTTTATGCAT
TTCTTTCCAGACTTGTTCAACAGGCCAGCCATTACGCTCGTCATCAAAATCACTCGCATCAACCAAACCG
TTATTCATTCGTGATTGCGCCTGAGCGAGACGAAATACGCGATCGCTGTTAAAAGGACAATTACAAACAG
GAATCGAATGCAACCGGCGCAGGAACACTGCCAGCGCATCAACAATATTTTCACCTGAATCAGGATATTC
TTCTAATACCTGGAATGCTGTTTTCCCGGGGATCGCAGTGGTGAGTAACCATGCATCATCAGGAGTACGG
ATAAAATGCTTGATGGTCGGAAGAGGCATAAATTCCGTCAGCCAGTTTAGTCTGACCATCTCATCTGTAA
CATCATTGGCAACGCTACCTTTGCCATGTTTCAGAAACAACTCTGGCGCATCGGGCTTCCCATACAATCG
ATAGATTGTCGCACCTGATTGCCCGACATTATCGCGAGCCCATTTATACCCATATAAATCAGCATCCATG
TTGGAATTTAATCGCGGCCTAGAGCAAGACGTTTCCCGTTGAATATGGCTCATAACACCCCTTGTATTAC
TGTTTATGTAAGCAGACAGTTTTATTGTTCATGACCAAAATCCCTTAACGTGAGTTTTCGTTCCACTGAG
CGTCAGACCCCGTAGAAAAGATCAAAGGATCTTCTTGAGATCCTTTTTTTCTGCGCGTAATCTGCTGCTT
GCAAACAAAAAAACCACCGCTACCAGCGGTGGTTTGTTTGCCGGATCAAGAGCTACCAACTCTTTTTCCG
AAGGTAACTGGCTTCAGCAGAGCGCAGATACCAAATACTGTCCTTCTAGTGTAGCCGTAGTTAGGCCACC
ACTTCAAGAACTCTGTAGCACCGCCTACATACCTCGCTCTGCTAATCCTGTTACCAGTGGCTGCTGCCAG
TGGCGATAAGTCGTGTCTTACCGGGTTGGACTCAAGACGATAGTTACCGGATAAGGCGCAGCGGTCGGGC
TGAACGGGGGGTTCGTGCACACAGCCCAGCTTGGAGCGAACGACCTACACCGAACTGAGATACCTACAGC
GTGAGCTATGAGAAAGCGCCACGCTTCCCGAAGGGAGAAAGGCGGACAGGTATCCGGTAAGCGGCAGGGT
CGGAACAGGAGAGCGCACGAGGGAGCTTCCAGGGGGAAACGCCTGGTATCTTTATAGTCCTGTCGGGTTT
CGCCACCTCTGACTTGAGCGTCGATTTTTGTGATGCTCGTCAGGGGGGCGGAGCCTATGGAAAAACGCCA
GCAACGCGGCCTTTTTACGGTTCCTGGCCTTTTGCTGGCCTTTTGCTCACATGTTCTTTCCTGCGTTATC
CCCTGATTCTGTGGATAACCGTATTACCGCCTTTGAGTGAGCTGATACCGCTCGCCGCAGCCGAACGACC
GAGCGCAGCGAGTCAGTGAGCGAGGAAGCGGAAGAGCGCCTGATGCGGTATTTTCTCCTTACGCATCTGT
GCGGTATTTCACACCGCAATGGTGCACTCTCAGTACAATCTGCTCTGATGCCGCATAGTTAAGCCAGTAT
ACACTCCGCTATCGCTACGTGACTGGGTCATGGCTGCGCCCCGACACCCGCCAACACCCGCTGACGCGCC
CTGACGGGCTTGTCTGCTCCCGGCATCCGCTTACAGACAAGCTGTGACCGTCTCCGGGAGCTGCATGTGT
CAGAGGTTTTCACCGTCATCACCGAAACGCGCGAGGCAGCTGCGGTAAAGCTCATCAGCGTGGTCGTGAA
GCGATTCACAGATGTCTGCCTGTTCATCCGCGTCCAGCTCGTTGAGTTTCTCCAGAAGCGTTAATGTCTG
GCTTCTGATAAAGCGGGCCATGTTAAGGGCGGTTTTTTCCTGTTTGGTCACTGATGCCTCCGTGTAAGGG
GGATTTCTGTTCATGGGGGTAATGATACCGATGAAACGAGAGAGGATGCTCACGATACGGGTTACTGATG
ATGAACATGCCCGGTTACTGGAACGTTGTGAGGGTAAACAACTGGCGGTATGGATGCGGCGGGACCAGAG
AAAAATCACTCAGGGTCAATGCCAGCGCTTCGTTAATACAGATGTAGGTGTTCCACAGGGTAGCCAGCAG
CATCCTGCGATGCAGATCCGGAACATAATGGTGCAGGGCGCTGACTTCCGCGTTTCCAGACTTTACGAAA
CACGGAAACCGAAGACCATTCATGTTGTTGCTCAGGTCGCAGACGTTTTGCAGCAGCAGTCGCTTCACGT
TCGCTCGCGTATCGGTGATTCATTCTGCTAACCAGTAAGGCAACCCCGCCAGCCTAGCCGGGTCCTCAAC
GACAGGAGCACGATCATGCGCACCCGTGGGGCCGCCATGCCGGCGATAATGGCCTGCTTCTCGCCGAAAC
GTTTGGTGGCGGGACCAGTGACGAAGGCTTGAGCGAGGGCGTGCAAGATTCCGAATACCGCAAGCGACAG
GCCGATCATCGTCGCGCTCCAGCGAAAGCGGTCCTCGCCGAAAATGACCCAGAGCGCTGCCGGCACCTGT
CCTACGAGTTGCATGATAAAGAAGACAGTCATAAGTGCGGCGACGATAGTCATGCCCCGCGCCCACCGGA
AGGAGCTGACTGGGTTGAAGGCTCTCAAGGGCATCGGTCGAGATCCCGGTGCCTAATGAGTGAGCTAACT
TACATTAATTGCGTTGCGCTCACTGCCCGCTTTCCAGTCGGGAAACCTGTCGTGCCAGCTGCATTAATGA
ATCGGCCAACGCGCGGGGAGAGGCGGTTTGCGTATTGGGCGCCAGGGTGGTTTTTCTTTTCACCAGTGAG
ACGGGCAACAGCTGATTGCCCTTCACCGCCTGGCCCTGAGAGAGTTGCAGCAAGCGGTCCACGCTGGTTT
GCCCCAGCAGGCGAAAATCCTGTTTGATGGTGGTTAACGGCGGGATATAACATGAGCTGTCTTCGGTATC
GTCGTATCCCACTACCGAGATGTCCGCACCAACGCGCAGCCCGGACTCGGTAATGGCGCGCATTGCGCCC
AGCGCCATCTGATCGTTGGCAACCAGCATCGCAGTGGGAACGATGCCCTCATTCAGCATTTGCATGGTTT
GTTGAAAACCGGACATGGCACTCCAGTCGCCTTCCCGTTCCGCTATCGGCTGAATTTGATTGCGAGTGAG
ATATTTATGCCAGCCAGCCAGACGCAGACGCGCCGAGACAGAACTTAATGGGCCCGCTAACAGCGCGATT
TGCTGGTGACCCAATGCGACCAGATGCTCCACGCCCAGTCGCGTACCGTCTTCATGGGAGAAAATAATAC
TGTTGATGGGTGTCTGGTCAGAGACATCAAGAAATAACGCCGGAACATTAGTGCAGGCAGCTTCCACAGC
AATGGCATCCTGGTCATCCAGCGGATAGTTAATGATCAGCCCACTGACGCGTTGCGCGAGAAGATTGTGC
ACCGCCGCTTTACAGGCTTCGACGCCGCTTCGTTCTACCATCGACACCACCACGCTGGCACCCAGTTGAT
CGGCGCGAGATTTAATCGCCGCGACAATTTGCGACGGCGCGTGCAGGGCCAGACTGGAGGTGGCAACGCC
AATCAGCAACGACTGTTTGCCCGCCAGTTGTTGTGCCACGCGGTTGGGAATGTAATTCAGCTCCGCCATC
GCCGCTTCCACTTTTTCCCGCGTTTTCGCAGAAACGTGGCTGGCCTGGTTCACCACGCGGGAAACGGTCT
GATAAGAGACACCGGCATACTCTGCGACATCGTATAACGTTACTGGTTTCACATTCACCACCCTGAATTG
ACTCTCTTCCGGGCGCTATCATGCCATACCGCGAAAGGTTTTGCGCCATTCGATGGTGTCCGGGATCTCG
ACGCTCTCCCTTATGCGACTCCTGCATTAGGAAGCAGCCCAGTAGTAGGTTGAGGCCGTTGAGCACCGCC
GCCGCAAGGAATGGTGCATGCAAGGAGATGGCGCCCAACAGTCCCCCGGCCACGGGGCCTGCCACCATAC
CCACGCCGAAACAAGCGCTCATGAGCCCGAAGTGGCGAGCCCGATCTTCCCCATCGGTGATGTCGGCGAT
ATAGGCGCCAGCAACCGCACCTGTGGCGCCGGTGATGCCGGCCACGATGCGTCCGGCGTAGAGGATCGAG
ATCGATCTCGATCCCGCGAAATTAATACGACTCACTATAGGGGAATTGTGAGCGGATAACAATTCCCCTC
TAGAAAGGAGATATACCATGGCTTGGAGTCACCCACAATTTGAAAAAGGTAGTGATTATAAGGATGACGA
TGATAAATCAGGTATGCCGCTCAATGTGTCATTTACAAACCGCAACTACGACTTGGACTATGACTCTGTG
CAACCATATTTCTACTGCGATGAAGAAGAGAACTTCTACCAGCAGCAGCAACAGAGTGAGCTGCAACCAC
CAGCCCCAAGCGAGGATATTTGGAAAAAGTTTGAACTGTTGCCGACACCCCCACTTTCCCCGAGTCGGCG
CAGTGGATTGTGTTCACCTTCCTACGTAGCAGTGACGCCTTTCTCCCTCAGGGGAGATAACGATGGGGGT
GGAGGTAGTTTTTCAACAGCAGATCAATTGGAGATGGTGACCGAACTCCTGGGTGGAGATATGGTCAATC
AGTCATTCATTTGTGATCCCGACGATGAGACATTCATAAAAAATGCATCAGCTCAGGACTGCGCTTGGAG
CGGAGCAAGTGCAGCCGCTAAATTGGTAAGCGAAAAGCTCGCGTCTTACCAAGCCGCTCGCAAAGATAGC
GGGTCTCCTAATCCTGCGAGAGGGCATTCTGTCTGCTCTACTTCATCCCTCTATTTGCAGGATCTTTCTG
CTGCGGCGAGCGAATGCATCGATCCTTCTGTCGTGTTTCCGTATCCCCTTAATGACAGCTCTAGTCCGAA
GTCTTGTGCGAGTCAAGACTCTTCTGCATTTAGCCCGTCTAGTGACTCTTTGCTTAGTTCTACCGAGTCA
TCTCCACAAGGTTCTCCCGAACCCCTCGTGCTTCACGAGGAGACCCCGCCTACCACGTCTAGTGATAGTG
AAGAAGAACAGGAGGACGAAGAGGAGATCGACGTCGTCAGTGTGGAGAAGCGCCAAGCACCGGGGAAGAG
ATCCGAGAGCGGGTCTCCCAGTGCGGGGGGTCACAGTAAACCCCCTCATTCTCCGCTTGTCCTTAAACGA
TGTCACGTGTCTACTCACCAGCACAATTACGCTGCGCCGCCTTCTACTCGAAAGGACTATCCTGCAGCCA
AGAGGGTCAAGCTCGATAGTGTGAGGGTCTTGAGACAGATTTCTAACAATCGGAAATGCACATCCCCCCG
GTCCAGTGACACGGAGGAAAATGTCAAGAGACGCACACACAATGTACTGGAAAGGCAGAGGAGGAACGAG
CTGAAGAGATCATTCTTTGCCTTGCGAGACCAAATACCTGAACTGGAGAATAATGAGAAAGCCCCGAAGG
TAGTAATTTTGAAAAAGGCCACGGCCTACATACTGTCTGTACAAGCAGAAGAGCAGAAACTGATTAGTGA
AGAAGACCTGTTGCGAAAGCGGCGAGAGCAACTCAAACATAAGTTGGAACAACTGCGCAATTCTTGCGCT
CACCATCATCATCATCATTAGC
Features (pLannotate 1.2.2; 18 found; start..end, strand, type, name):
      6..23      +  CDS            9xHis (fragment): 9xHis affinity tag
     33..82      +  CDS            SET1 (fragment): solubility-enhancement tag derived from T7 phage gene 10B
     90..137     +  terminator     T7 terminator: transcription terminator for bacteriophage T7 RNA polymerase
    174..602     +  rep_origin     f1 ori (sequence partly withheld): f1 bacteriophage origin of replication; arrow indicates direction of (+) strand synthesis
    655..712     +  promoter       AmpR promoter (fragment): bla
    721..1536    -  CDS            KanR: aminoglycoside phosphotransferase; aph(3')-Ia; confers resistance to kanamycin in bacteria or G418 (Geneticin®) in eukaryotes
   1658..2246    +  rep_origin     ori: high-copy-number ColE1/pMB1/pBR322/pUC origin of replication
   2432..2571    -  misc_feature   bom: basis of mobility region from pBR322
   2673..2864    -  CDS            rop: Rop protein, which maintains plasmids at low copy number; rop
   2881..3261    +  CDS            YPB1_ECOLX: Protein predicted: Swiss-Prot protein existence level 4. From Escherichia coli.
   3333..3624    -  CDS            TcR (fragment): tetracycline efflux protein; tet; confers resistance to tetracycline
   3639..3660    -  protein_bind   CAP binding site: CAP binding activates transcription in the presence of cAMP. E. coli catabolite activator protein
   3673..4755    -  CDS            lacI: lac repressor; lacI; The lac repressor binds to the lac operator to inhibit transcription in E. coli. This inhibition can be relieved by adding lactose or isopropyl-β-D-thiogalactopyranoside (IPTG).
   4756..4833    -  promoter       lacI promoter: lacI
   4841..5120    -  CDS            TcR (fragment): tetracycline efflux protein; tet; confers resistance to tetracycline
   5146..5164    +  promoter       T7 promoter: promoter for bacteriophage T7 RNA polymerase
   5165..5189    +  protein_bind   lac operator: The lac repressor binds to the lac operator to inhibit transcription in E. coli. This inhibition can be relieved by adding lactose or isopropyl-β-D-thiogalactopyranoside (IPTG). lac repressor encoded by lacI
   5277..6593    +  CDS            MYC: MYC_HUMAN - Also known as BHLHE39. Experimental evidence at protein level: Swiss-Prot protein existence level 1. Transcription factor that binds DNA in a non-specific manner, yet also specifically recognizes the core sequence 5'-CAC[GA]TG-3'. Activates the transcription of growth-related genes. Binds to the VEGFA promoter, promoting VEGFA production and subsequent sprouting angiogenesis (PubMed:24940000). Regulator of somatic reprogramming, controls self-renewal of embryonic stem cells. Functions with TAF6L to activate target gene expression through RNA polymerase II pause release (By similari
