[The description below was written by a language model from this plasmid's Addgene catalogue record and pLannotate feature annotations shown in this document.]
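Description:
M53 is a bacterial expression plasmid built on the pET30a backbone for producing a tagged, mutant form of human MYC in E. coli. The synthesized insert, placed between the NdeI and XhoI sites, encodes MYC carrying five substitutions (I128A, I129S, I130A, M134A, F137A). The construct name indicates that these substitutions disrupt the conserved MYC box II region. The protein is flanked by an N-terminal Strep tag followed by a Flag epitope and by a C-terminal His tag, allowing affinity purification from either end and immunodetection. In the annotated sequence, the MYC coding region sits downstream of the T7 promoter and lac operator. It runs across the numbering origin of the circular map into a short His-tag fragment, which is followed by the T7 terminator. The Strep and Flag segments are not annotated separately, but the gap between the operator and the MYC annotation is consistent with their presence. A small fragment labelled as a T7 gene 10-derived solubility tag lies after the His tag and is probably residual vector sequence rather than part of the product.

Expression follows the standard pET arrangement. The plasmid-borne lacI gene supplies lac repressor, which holds the T7lac promoter off until induction with IPTG in a host that provides T7 RNA polymerase. The plasmid replicates from a ColE1/pBR322-type origin with the associated bom and rop elements. The catalogue lists it as high copy, although rop normally moderates copy number. Selection is by kanamycin resistance, and an f1 origin is also present. The short tetracycline-resistance fragments are nonfunctional pBR322 remnants. The associated study concerns MYC's function in base excision repair, so the purified mutant protein presumably serves as a comparison with wild-type MYC in biochemical assays.
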