Addgene plasmid #242621: M53
Purpose: Strep-Flag-MYCMutMBII-His protein expression in bacteria
Depositing lab: Alain Nepveu. Depositing organization: McGill University. Publication: The function of MYC in base excision repair protects against RAS-induced senescence. Faraco CCF, Zhu W, Fortier AM, Ramdzan ZM, Vickridge E, Ong V, Goudreau F, Djerir B, Bellemare J, Gu S, Zhang H, Carroll BL, Krishnan SS, Leduy L, Guarne A, Park M, Marechal A, Nepveu A. Nucleic Acids Res. 2025 Jul 19;53(14):gkaf706. doi: 10.1093/nar/gkaf706. PubMed 40737085.
Backbone
  Vector backbone: pET30a
  Vector type: Bacterial Expression
Growth in bacteria
  Bacterial resistance: Kanamycin, 50 μg/mL
  Growth temperature: 30°C
  Growth strain: DH5alpha
  Growth instructions: growth 30°C, protein expression 12°C
  Copy number: High Copy
Gene/Insert
  Gene/Insert name: Strep-Flag-MYCMutMBII-His
  Species: H. sapiens (human)
  Mutation: I128A,I129S,I130A,M134A,F137A
  Entrez Gene: MYC (a.k.a. MRTL, MYCC, bHLHe39, c-Myc)
  Tag / fusion protein: Strep (N terminal on insert); His (C terminal on insert)
  Cloning method: Gene Synthesis
Terms and licenses: Academic/Nonprofit Terms; Industry Terms: Not Available to Industry
Depositor comments: 5' Cloning Site: NdeI, 3' Cloning Site: XhoI
How to cite: M53 was a gift from Alain Nepveu (Addgene plasmid # 242621 ; http://n2t.net/addgene:242621 ; RRID:Addgene_242621)
